>Addgene plasmid #27451 | pCold TDP43 WT | addgene full sequence | sequence record 391156 | Addgene NGS Result
AAGGAATGGTGTGGCCGATTAATCATAAATATGAAAAATAATTGTTGCATCACCCGCCAATGCGTGGCTT
AATGCACATCAAATTGTGAGCGGATAACAATTTGATGTGCTAGCGCATATCCAGTGTAGTAAGGCAAGTC
CCTTCAAGAGTTATCGTTGATACCCCTCGTAGTGCACATTCCTTTAACGCTTCAAAATCTGTAAAGCACG
CCATATCGCCGAAAGGCACACTTAATTATTAAGAGGTAATACACCATGAATCACAAAGTGCATCATCATC
ATCATCATATCGAAGGTAGGCATATGGAGCTCATGTCCCCTATACTAGGTTATTGGAAAATTAAGGGCCT
TGTGCAACCCACTCGACTTCTTTTGGAATATCTTGAAGAAAAATATGAAGAGCATTTGTATGAGCGCGAT
GAAGGTGATAAATGGCGAAACAAAAAGTTTGAATTGGGTTTGGAGTTTCCCAATCTTCCTTATTATATTG
ATGGTGATGTTAAATTAACACAGTCTATGGCCATCATACGTTATATAGCTGACAAGCACAACATGTTGGG
TGGTTGTCCAAAAGAGCGTGCAGAGATTTCAATGCTTGAAGGAGCGGTTTTGGATATTAGATACGGTGTT
TCGAGAATTGCATATAGTAAAGACTTTGAAACTCTCAAAGTTGATTTTCTTAGCAAGCTACCTGAAATGC
TGAAAATGTTCGAAGATCGTTTATGTCATAAAACATATTTAAATGGTGATCATGTAACCCATCCTGACTT
CATGTTGTATGACGCTCTTGATGTTGTTTTATACATGGACCCAATGTGCCTGGATGCGTTCCCAAAATTA
GTTTGTTTTAAAAAACGTATTGAAGCTATCCCACAAATTGATAAGTACTTGAAATCCAGCAAGTATATAG
CATGGCCTTTGCAGGGCTGGCAAGCCACGTTTGGTGGTGGCGACCATCCTCCAAAATCGGATCTGGCTAG
CGAGAATCTTTATTTTCAGGGATCCATGTCTGAATATATTCGGGTAACCGAAGATGAGAACGATGAGCCC
ATTGAAATACCATCGGAAGACGATGGGACGGTGCTGCTCTCCACGGTTACAGCCCAGTTTCCAGGGGCGT
GTGGGCTTCGCTACAGGAATCCAGTGTCTCAGTGTATGAGAGGTGTCCGGCTGGTAGAAGGAATTCTGCA
TGCCCCAGATGCTGGCTGGGGAAATCTGGTGTATGTTGTCAACTATCCAAAAGATAACAAAAGAAAAATG
GATGAGACAGATGCTTCATCAGCAGTGAAAGTGAAAAGAGCAGTCCAGAAAACATCCGATTTAATAGTGT
TGGGTCTCCCATGGAAAACAACCGAACAGGACCTGAAAGAGTATTTTAGTACCTTTGGAGAAGTTCTTAT
GGTGCAGGTCAAGAAAGATCTTAAGACTGGTCATTCAAAGGGGTTTGGCTTTGTTCGTTTTACGGAATAT
GAAACACAAGTGAAAGTAATGTCACAGCGACATATGATAGATGGACGATGGTGTGACTGCAAACTTCCTA
ATTCTAAGCAAAGCCAAGATGAGCCTTTGAGAAGCAGAAAAGTGTTTGTGGGGCGCTGTACAGAGGACAT
GACTGAGGATGAGCTGCGGGAGTTCTTCTCTCAGTACGGGGATGTGATGGATGTCTTCATCCCCAAGCCA
TTCAGGGCCTTTGCCTTTGTTACATTTGCAGATGATCAGATTGCGCAGTCTCTTTGTGGAGAGGACTTGA
TCATTAAAGGAATCAGCGTTCATATATCCAATGCCGAACCTAAGCACAATAGCAATAGACAGTTAGAAAG
AAGTGGAAGATTTGGTGGTAATCCAGGTGGCTTTGGGAATCAGGGTGGATTTGGTAATAGCAGAGGGGGT
GGAGCTGGTTTGGGAAACAATCAAGGTAGTAATATGGGTGGTGGGATGAACTTTGGTGCGTTCAGCATTA
ATCCAGCCATGATGGCTGCCGCCCAGGCAGCACTACAGAGCAGTTGGGGTATGATGGGCATGTTAGCCAG
CCAGCAGAACCAGTCAGGCCCATCGGGTAATAACCAAAACCAAGGCAACATGCAGAGGGAGCCAAACCAG
GCCTTCGGTTCTGGAAATAACTCTTATAGTGGCTCTAATTCTGGTGCAGCAATTGGTTGGGGATCAGCAT
CCAATGCAGGGTCGGGCAGTGGTTTTAATGGAGGCTTTGGCTCAAGCATGGATTCTAAGTCTTCTGGCTG
GGGAATGTAGAAGCTTGTCGACCTGCAGTCTAGATAGGTAATCTCTGCTTAAAAGCACAGAATCTAAGAT
CCCTGCCATTTGGCGGGGATTTTTTTATTTGTTTTCAGGAAATAAATAATCGATCGCGTAATAAAATCTA
TTATTATTTTTGTGAAGAATAAATTTGGGTGCAATGAGAATGCGCAGGCCCTTTCGTCTCGCGCGTTTCG
GTGATGACGGTGAAAACCTCTGACACATGCAGCTCCCGGAGACGGTCACAGCTTGTCTGTAAGCGGATGC
CGGGAGCAGACAAGCCCGTCAGGGCGCGTCAGCGGGTGTTGGCGGGTGTCGGGGCTGGCTTAACTATGCG
GCATCAGAGCAGATTGTACTGAGAGTGCACCATAAAATTGTAAACGTTAATATTTTGTTAAAATTCGCGT
TAAATTTTTGTTAAATCAGCTCATTTTTTAACCAATAGGCCGAAATCGGCAAAATCCCTTATAAATCAAA
AGAATAGCCCGAGATAGGGT
[37 nt withheld, positions 2751-2787]
AAAGAACGTGGACTCCAACGTCAAAGG
[141 nt withheld, positions 2815-2955]
G
[142 nt withheld, positions 2957-3098]
TATGCGGTGTGAAATACCGCACAGATGCGTAAGGAGAAAATACCGCATCAGGCGTCAGGTGGCACTTTTC
GGGGAAATGTGCGCGGAACCCCTATTTGTTTATTTTTCTAAATACATTCAAATATGTATCCGCTCATGAG
ACAATAACCCTGATAAATGCTTCAATAATATTGAAAAAGGAAGAGTATGAGTATTCAACATTTCCGTGTC
GCCCTTATTCCCTTTTTTGCGGCATTTTGCCTTCCTGTTTTTGCTCACCCAGAAACGCTGGTGAAAGTAA
AAGATGCTGAAGATCAGTTGGGTGCACGAGTGGGTTACATCGAACTGGATCTCAACAGCGGTAAGATCCT
TGAGAGTTTTCGCCCCGAAGAACGTTTTCCAATGATGAGCACTTTTAAAGTTCTGCTATGTGGCGCGGTA
TTATCCCGTATTGACGCCGGGCAAGAGCAACTCGGTCGCCGCATACACTATTCTCAGAATGACTTGGTTG
AGTACTCACCAGTCACAGAAAAGCATCTTACGGATGGCATGACAGTAAGAGAATTATGCAGTGCTGCCAT
AACCATGAGTGATAACACTGCGGCCAACTTACTTCTGACAACGATCGGAGGACCGAAGGAGCTAACCGCT
TTTTTGCACAACATGGGGGATCATGTAACTCGCCTTGATCGTTGGGAACCGGAGCTGAATGAAGCCATAC
CAAACGACGAGCGTGACACCACGATGCCTGTAGCAATGGCAACAACGTTGCGCAAACTATTAACTGGCGA
ACTACTTACTCTAGCTTCCCGGCAACAATTAATAGACTGGATGGAGGCGGATAAAGTTGCAGGACCACTT
CTGCGCTCGGCCCTTCCGGCTGGCTGGTTTATTGCTGATAAATCTGGAGCCGGTGAGCGTGGGTCTCGCG
GTATCATTGCAGCACTGGGGCCAGATGGTAAGCCCTCCCGTATCGTAGTTATCTACACGACGGGGAGTCA
GGCAACTATGGATGAACGAAATAGACAGATCGCTGAGATAGGTGCCTCACTGATTAAGCATTGGTAACTG
TCAGACCAAGTTTACTCATATATACTTTAGATTGATTTAAAACTTCATTTTTAATTTAAAAGGATCTAGG
TGAAGATCCTTTTTGATAATCTCATGACCAAAATCCCTTAACGTGAGTTTTCGTTCCACTGAGCGTCAGA
CCCCGTAGAAAAGATCAAAGGATCTTCTTGAGATCCTTTTTTTCTGCGCGTAATCTGCTGCTTGCAAACA
AAAAAACCACCGCTACCAGCGGTGGTTTGTTTGCCGGATCAAGAGCTACCAACTCTTTTTCCGAAGGTAA
CTGGCTTCAGCAGAGCGCAGATACCAAATACTGTTCTTCTAGTGTAGCCGTAGTTAGGCCACCACTTCAA
GAACTCTGTAGCACCGCCTACATACCTCGCTCTGCTAATCCTGTTACCAGTGGCTGCTGCCAGTGGCGAT
AAGTCGTGTCTTACCGGGTTGGACTCAAGACGATAGTTACCGGATAAGGCGCAGCGGTCGGGCTGAACGG
GGGGTTCGTGCACACAGCCCAGCTTGGAGCGAACGACCTACACCGAACTGAGATACCTACAGCGTGAGCT
ATGAGAAAGCGCCACGCTTCCCGAAGGGAGAAAGGCGGACAGGTATCCGGTAAGCGGCAGGGTCGGAACA
GGAGAGCGCACGAGGGAGCTTCCAGGGGGAAACGCCTGGTATCTTTATAGTCCTGTCGGGTTTCGCCACC
TCTGACTTGAGCGTCGATTTTTGTGATGCTCGTCAGGGGGGCGGAGCCTATGGAAAAACGCCAGCAACGC
GGCCTTTTTACGGTTCCTGGCCTTTTGCTGGCCTTTTGCTCACATAGTCATGCCCCGCGCCCACCGGAAG
GAGCTGACTGGGTTGAAGGCTCTCAAGGGCATCGGTCGAGATCCCGGTGCCTAATGAGTGAGCTAACTTA
CATTAATTGCGTTGCGCTCACTGCCCGCTTTCCAGTCGGGAAACCTGTCGTGCCAGCTGCATTAATGAAT
CGGCCAACGCGCGGGGAGAGGCGGTTTGCGTATTGGGCGCCAGGGTGGTTTTTCTTTTCACCAGTGAGAC
GGGCAACAGCTGATTGCCCTTCACCGCCTGGCCCTGAGAGAGTTGCAGCAAGCGGTCCACGCTGGTTTGC
CCCAGCAGGCGAAAATCCTGTTTGATGGTGGTTAACGGCGGGATATAACATGAGCTGTCTTCGGTATCGT
CGTATCCCACTACCGAGATATCCGCACCAACGCGCAGCCCGGACTCGGTAATGGCGCGCATTGCGCCCAG
CGCCATCTGATCGTTGGCAACCAGCATCGCAGTGGGAACGATGCCCTCATTCAGCATTTGCATGGTTTGT
TGAAAACCGGACATGGCACTCCAGTCGCCTTCCCGTTCCGCTATCGGCTGAATTTGATTGCGAGTGAGAT
ATTTATGCCAGCCAGCCAGACGCAGACGCGCCGAGACAGAACTTAATGGGCCCGCTAACAGCGCGATTTG
CTGGTGACCCAATGCGACCAGATGCTCCACGCCCAGTCGCGTACCGTCTTCATGGGAGAAAATAATACTG
TTGATGGGTGTCTGGTCAGAGACATCAAGAAATAACGCCGGAACATTAGTGCAGGCAGCTTCCACAGCAA
TGGCATCCTGGTCATCCAGCGGATAGTTAATGATCAGCCCACTGACGCGTTGCGCGAGAAGATTGTGCAC
CGCCGCTTTACAGGCTTCGACGCCGCTTCGTTCTACCATCGACACCACCACGCTGGCACCCAGTTGATCG
GCGCGAGATTTAATCGCCGCGACAATTTGCGACGGCGCGTGCAGGGCCAGACTGGAGGTGGCAACGCCAA
TCAGCAACGACTGTTTGCCCGCCAGTTGTTGTGCCACGCGGTTGGGAATGTAATTCAGCTCCGCCATCGC
CGCTTCCACTTTTTCCCGCGTTTTCGCAGAAACGTGGCTGGCCTGGTTCACCACGCGGGAAACGGTCTGA
TAAGAGACACCGGCATACTCTGCGACATCGTATAACGTTACTGGTTTCACATTCACCACCCTGAATTGAC
TCTCTTCCGGGCGCTATCATGCCATACCGCGAAAGGTTTTGCGCCATTCGATGGTGTCCGGGATCTCGAC
GCTCTCCCTTATGCGACTCCTGCATTAGGAAGCAGCCCAGTAGTAGGTTGAGGCCGTTGAGCACCGCCGC
CGC
Features (pLannotate 1.2.2; 20 found; start..end, strand, type, name):
     15..81      +  promoter       cspA promoter: cspA; promoter of the E. coli cold shock protein cspA gene (Mitta et al., 1997)
     84..100     +  protein_bind   lac operator: The lac repressor binds to the lac operator to inhibit transcription in E. coli. This inhibition can be relieved by adding lactose or isopropyl-β-D-thiogalactopyranoside (IPTG). lac repressor encoded by lacI
    122..255     +  5'UTR          cspA 5'UTR: cspA; 5'UTR of the E. coli cold shock protein cspA gene (Mitta et al., 1997)
    269..288     +  CDS            capTEV™ (fragment): composite tag for in vivo biotinylation, TEV protease cleavage, and 6xHis tagging
    313..966     +  CDS            GST26_SCHJA: Experimental evidence at protein level: Swiss-Prot protein existence level 1. GST isoenzymes appear to play a central role in the parasite detoxification system. Other functions are also suspected including a role in increasing the solubility of haematin in the parasite gut. From Schistosoma japonicum (Blood fluke).
    981..1001    +  CDS            capTEV™ (fragment): composite tag for in vivo biotinylation, TEV protease cleavage, and 6xHis tagging
   1006..2247    +  CDS            TARDBP: TADBP_HUMAN - Also known as TDP43. Experimental evidence at protein level: Swiss-Prot protein existence level 1. RNA-binding protein that is involved in various steps of RNA biogenesis and processing (PubMed:23519609). Preferentially binds, via its two RNA recognition motifs RRM1 and RRM2, to GU-repeats on RNA molecules predominantly localized within long introns and in the 3'UTR of mRNAs (PubMed:23519609, PubMed:24240615, PubMed:24464995). In turn, regulates the splicing of many non-coding and protein-coding RNAs including proteins involved in neuronal survival, as well as mRNAs that encode p
   2282..2426    +  3'UTR          cspA 3'UTR: cspA; 3'UTR of the E. coli cold shock protein cspA gene (Mitta et al., 1997)
   2438..2473    +  CDS            rop (fragment): Rop protein, which maintains plasmids at low copy number; rop
   2575..2624    +  misc_feature   bom (fragment): basis of mobility region from pBR322
   2700..3080    -  rep_origin     M13 ori (sequence partly withheld): M13 bacteriophage origin of replication; arrow indicates direction of (+) strand synthesis
   3099..3150    +  misc_feature   bom (fragment): basis of mobility region from pBR322
   3180..3284    +  promoter       AmpR promoter: bla
   3285..4145    +  CDS            AmpR: β-lactamase; bla; confers resistance to ampicillin, carbenicillin, and related antibiotics
   4316..4904    +  rep_origin     ori: high-copy-number ColE1/pMB1/pBR322/pUC origin of replication
   4962..5027    -  CDS            TcR (fragment): tetracycline efflux protein; tet; confers resistance to tetracycline
   5042..5063    -  protein_bind   CAP binding site: CAP binding activates transcription in the presence of cAMP. E. coli catabolite activator protein
   5076..6158    -  CDS            lacI: lac repressor; lacI; The lac repressor binds to the lac operator to inhibit transcription in E. coli. This inhibition can be relieved by adding lactose or isopropyl-β-D-thiogalactopyranoside (IPTG).
   6159..6236    -  promoter       lacI promoter: lacI
   6244..11      -  CDS            TcR (fragment) (across the origin): tetracycline efflux protein; tet; confers resistance to tetracycline
