[The description below was written by a language model from this plasmid's Addgene catalogue record and pLannotate feature annotations shown in this document.]
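Description:
pCold TDP43 WT is a bacterial expression plasmid built on the Takara pCold I cold-shock backbone and carrying wild-type human TDP-43 (TARDBP), an RNA-binding protein involved in RNA processing. It is maintained in E. coli through a ColE1/pMB1-type origin and selected with ampicillin via the β-lactamase gene. An M13 phage origin is also annotated, along with short remnants of rop, bom and tetracycline-resistance sequences that are leftovers of the pBR322-derived backbone rather than functional elements.

Expression is driven by the promoter of the E. coli cold shock gene cspA, followed by a lac operator and the cspA 5'UTR, with the cspA 3'UTR placed downstream of the coding region. A plasmid-borne lacI gene with its own promoter supplies repressor. This arrangement keeps the cassette quiet until IPTG is added, while the cspA elements favour transcription and translation at low temperature, which often improves the solubility of difficult proteins.

The open reading frame encodes an N-terminal His6 tag, then Schistosoma japonicum GST, then TDP-43. The catalogue also lists a Factor Xa site among the N-terminal elements. The two short fragments matched to a composite His/TEV tag, one upstream of GST and one between GST and TDP-43, probably correspond to the His tag and a protease cleavage site, though the annotation does not settle their identity.

The associated publication concerns the intrinsic aggregation propensity of TDP-43 and the effects of ALS-linked mutations. This suggests the construct provides recombinant wild-type protein for purification and in vitro aggregation studies, serving as the reference for mutant variants.
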