Addgene plasmid #27451: pCold TDP43 WT
Depositing lab: Aaron Gitler. Depositing organization: University of Pennsylvania. Publication: TDP-43 is intrinsically aggregation-prone, and amyotrophic lateral sclerosis-linked mutations accelerate aggregation and increase toxicity. Johnson BS, Snead D, Lee JJ, McCaffery JM, Shorter J, Gitler AD. J Biol Chem. 2009 Jul 24. 284(30):20329-39. 10.1074/jbc.M109.010264 PubMed 19465477.
Backbone
  Vector backbone: pCold 1
  Backbone manufacturer: Takara
  Backbone size w/o insert (bp): 4407
  Vector type: Bacterial Expression
Growth in bacteria
  Bacterial resistance: Ampicillin, 100 μg/mL
  Growth temperature: 37°C
  Growth strain: DH5alpha
  Copy number: Unknown
Gene/Insert
  Gene/Insert name: TDP-43
  Species: H. sapiens (human)
  Entrez Gene: TARDBP (a.k.a. ALS10, TDP-43)
  Tag / fusion protein: His6 (N terminal on insert); Factor Xa (N terminal on insert); GST (N terminal on insert)
  Cloning method: Restriction Enzyme
  Sequencing primers: 5′ pCold-Fwd (ACGCCATATCGCCGAAAGG)
Terms and licenses: Academic/Nonprofit Terms; Industry Terms: Not Available to Industry
How to cite: pCold TDP43 WT was a gift from Aaron Gitler (Addgene plasmid # 27451 ; http://n2t.net/addgene:27451 ; RRID:Addgene_27451)
