>Addgene plasmid #27451 | pCold TDP43 WT | addgene partial sequence | sequence record 33788 | 27451 with pCold-R (CCAAATGGCAGGGATCTTAG)
CTATCTGACTGCAGGTCGACAAGCTTCTACATTCCCCAGCCAGAAGACTTAGAATCCATGCTTGAGCCAA
AGCCTCCATTAAAACCACTGCCCGACCCTGCATTGGATGCTGATCCCCAACCAATTGCTGCACCAGAATT
AGAGCCACTATAAGAGTTATTTCCAGAACCGAAGGCCTGGTTTGGCTCCCTCTGCATGTTGCCTTGGTTT
TGGTTATTACCCGATGGGCCTGACTGGTTCTGCTGGCTGGCTAACATGCCCATCATACCCCAACTGCTCT
GTAGTGCTGCCTGGGCGGCAGCCATCATGGCTGGATTAATGCTGAACGCACCAAAGTTCATCCCACCACC
CATATTACTACCTTGATTGTTTCCCAAACCAGCTCCACCCCCTCTGCTATTACCAAATCCACCCTGATTC
CCAAAGCCACCTGGATTACCACCAAATCTTCCACTTCTTTCTAACTGTCTATTGCTATTGTGCTTAGGTT
CGGCATTGGATATATGAACGCTGATTCCTTTAATGATCAAGTCCTCTCCACAAAGAGACTGCGCAATCTG
ATCATCTGCAAATGTAACAAAGGCAAAGGCCCTGAATGGCTTGGGGATGAAGACATCCATCACATCCCCG
TACTGAGAGAAGAACTCCCGCAGCTCATCCTCAGTCATGTCCTCTGTACAGCGCCCCACAAACACTTTTC
TGCTTCTCAAAGGCTCATCTTGGCTTTGCTTAGAATTAGGAAGTTTGCAGTCACACCATCGTCCATCTAT
CATATGTCGCTGTGACATTACTTTCACTTGTGTTTCATATTCCGTAAAACGAACAAAGCCAAACCCCTTT
GAATGACCAGTCTTAAGATCTTTCTTGACCTGCA
