>Addgene plasmid #27451 | pCold TDP43 WT | addgene partial sequence | sequence record 33789 | 27451 with pCold-F 5'-ACGCCATATCGCCGAAAGG
ATCACAAAGTGCATCATCATCATCATCATATCGAAGGTAGGCATATGGAGCTCATGTCCCCTATACTAGG
TTATTGGAAAATTAAGGGCCTTGTGCAACCCACTCGACTTCTTTTGGAATATCTTGAAGAAAAATATGAA
GAGCATTTGTATGAGCGCGATGAAGGTGATAAATGGCGAAACAAAAAGTTTGAATTGGGTTTGGAGTTTC
CCAATCTTCCTTATTATATTGATGGTGATGTTAAATTAACACAGTCTATGGCCATCATACGTTATATAGC
TGACAAGCACAACATGTTGGGTGGTTGTCCAAAAGAGCGTGCAGAGATTTCAATGCTTGAAGGAGCGGTT
TTGGATATTAGATACGGTGTTTCGAGAATTGCATATAGTAAAGACTTTGAAACTCTCAAAGTTGATTTTC
TTAGCAAGCTACCTGAAATGCTGAAAATGTTCGAAGATCGTTTATGTCATAAAACATATTTAAATGGTGA
TCATGTAACCCATCCTGACTTCATGTTGTATGACGCTCTTGATGTTGTTTTATACATGGACCCAATGTGC
CTGGATGCGTTCCCAAAATTAGTTTGTTTTAAAAAACGTATTGAAGCTATCCCACAAATTGATAAGTACT
TGAAATCCAGCAAGTATATAGCATGGCCTTTGCAGGGCTGGCAAGCCACGTTTGGTGGTGGCGACCATCC
TCCAAAATCGGATCTGGCTAGCGAGAATCTTTATTTTCAGGGATCCATGTCTGAATATATTCGGGTAACC
GAAGATGAGAACGATGAGCCCATTGAAATACCATCGGAAGACGATGGGACGGTGCTGCTCTCCACGGTTA
CAGCCCAGTTTCCAGGGGCGTGTGGGCTTCGCTACAGGAA
